Addgene plasmid #63412: pFusX4-3
Purpose: Encodes RVD positions 10-12 in TALEN assembly
Depositing lab: Stephen Ekker. Depositing organization: Mayo Foundation for Medical Education and Research. Publication: FusX: A rapid one-step TALE assembly system for genome science. Ma AC, McNulty MS, Tanya PL, Jarryd CM, Martinez-Galvez G, Argue DP, Lee HB, Urban MD, Bullard CE, Blackburn PR, Man TK, Clark KJ, Ekker SC. Hum Gene Ther. 2016 Jun;27(6):451-63. doi: 10.1089/hum.2015.172 PubMed 26854857.
Backbone
  Vector backbone: FusX4
  Backbone size w/o insert (bp): 3008
  Vector type: TALEN
Growth in bacteria
  Bacterial resistance: Spectinomycin, 50 μg/mL
  Growth temperature: 37°C
  Growth strain: DH5alpha
  Copy number: High Copy
Gene/Insert
  Gene/Insert name: NI NI NN (alt name: X4_AAG)
  Species: Synthetic
  Mutation: none
  Cloning method: Restriction Enzyme; 5′ cloning site BsaI (destroyed during cloning); 3′ cloning site BsaI (destroyed during cloning)
  Sequencing primers: 5′ pCR8_F1; 3′ pCR8_R1
Terms and licenses: Academic/Nonprofit Terms; Industry Terms: Not Available to Industry
How to cite: pFusX4-3 was a gift from Stephen Ekker (Addgene plasmid # 63412 ; http://n2t.net/addgene:63412 ; RRID:Addgene_63412)
