[The description below was written by a language model from this plasmid's Addgene catalogue record.]
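Description:
pFusX4-3 is a bacterial library plasmid from the FusX system, a one-step TALE/TALEN assembly platform. It is built on the FusX4 backbone (about 3 kb without insert), is maintained at high copy in standard E. coli cloning strains and is selected with spectinomycin. The record does not name the origin of replication and no feature table is provided. The listed sequencing primers carry pCR8-style names, which hints at a pCR8-type vector context, but this is not explicitly recorded.

The insert is a synthetic, pre-assembled trimer of TALE repeats carrying the repeat-variable diresidues NI, NI and NN. Under the standard TALE code these recognise A, A and G, as reflected in the alternative name X4_AAG. The plasmid supplies RVD positions 10 to 12 of a TALE DNA-binding array, so it is one member of a set of position-specific triplet plasmids that together cover the possible three-base combinations at that slot. The trimer was cloned using BsaI sites at both ends, and these sites were destroyed in the process, consistent with Golden Gate-style construction using type IIS enzymes.

In use, a plasmid such as this one is combined with counterparts encoding the other repeat positions and a receiving TALEN or TALE effector backbone. This yields a full-length custom array in a single reaction, directed at a chosen genomic target for genome editing or related applications. The plasmid has no stated promoter or expression function of its own and serves purely as a modular building block.
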