>Addgene plasmid #63412 | pFusX4-3 | depositor partial sequence | sequence record 105342 | pFusX4_AAG
AGTCTTAAGCGTCTCCCCTGACCCCGGACCAAGTGGTGGCTATCGCCAGCAACATTGGCGGCAAGCAAGC
GCTCGAAACGGTGCAGCGGCTGTTGCCGGTGCTGTGCCAGGACCATGGCCTGACCCCGGACCAAGTGGTG
GCTATCGCCAGCAACATTGGCGGCAAGCAAGCGCTCGAAACGGTGCAGCGGCTGTTGCCGGTGCTGTGCC
AGGACCATGGCCTGACCCCGGACCAAGTGGTGGCTATCGCCAGCAACAATGGCGGCAAGCAAGCGCTCGA
AACGGTGCAGCGGCTGTTGCCGGTGCTGTGCCAGGACCATGGCCGAGACGTC
