>Addgene plasmid #63412 | pFusX4-3 | depositor partial sequence | sequence record 105343 | FusX4
CGTCTCCCCTGACCCCGGACCAAGTGGTGGCTATCGAGACCGGCGCCGCTACGGGCGCGTCCCATTCGCC
ATTCAGGCTGCGCAACTGTTGGGAAGGGCGATCGGTGCGGGCTCTTCGCTATTACGCCAGCTGGCGAAAG
GGGGATGTGCTGCAAGGCGATTAAGTTGGGAACGCCAGGGTTTTCCCAGTCACGACGTTGTAAAACGACG
GCCAGTGAGCGCGCGTAATCGACTCACTATAGGGCGAATTGGGTACCGGGCCCCCCCTCGAGGTCCTCCA
GCTTTTGTTCCCTTTAGTGAGGGTTAATTGCGCGCTTGGCGTAATCATGGTCATAGCTGTTTCCTGTGTG
AAATTGTTATCCGCTCACAATTCCACACAACATACGAGCCGGAAGCATAAAGTGTAAAGCCTGGGGTGCC
TAATGAGTGAGCTAACTCACATTAATTGCGTTGCGCTCACTGCCCGCTTTCCACCGGTGGTCTCTGGCGG
CAAGCAAGCGCTCGAAACGGTGCAGCGGCTGTTGCCGGTGCTGTGCCAGGACCATGGCCGAGACGTCTAG
ACCAGCCAGGACAGAAATGCCTCGACTTCGCTGCTACCCAAGGTTGCCGGGTGACGCACACCGTGGAAAC
GGATGAAGGCACGAACCCAGTGGACATAAGCCTGTTCGGTTCGTAAGCTGTAATGCAAGTAGCGTATGCG
CTCACGCAACTGGTCCAGAACCTTGACCGAACGCAGCGGTGGTAACGGCGCAGTGGCGGTTTTCATGGCT
TGTTATGACTGTTTTTTTGGGGTACAGTCTATGCCTCGGGCATCCAAGCAGCAAGCGCGTTACGCCGTGG
GTCGATGTTTGATGTTATGGAGCAGCAACGATGTTACGCAGCAGGGCAGTCGCCCTAAAACAAAGTTAAA
CATTATGAGGGAAGCGGTGATCGCCGAAGTATCGACTCAACTATCAGAGGTAGTTGGCGTCATCGAGCGC
CATCTCGAACCGACGTTGCTGGCCGTACATTTGTACGGCTCCGCAGTGGATGGCGGCCTGAAGCCACACA
GTGATATTGATTTGCTGGTTACGGTGACCGTAAGGCTTGATGAAACAACGCGGCGAGCTTTGATCAACGA
CCTTTTGGAAACTTCGGCTTCCCCTGGAGAGAGCGAGATTCTCCGCGCTGTAGAAGTCACCATTGTTGTG
CACGACGACATCATTCCGTGGCGTTATCCAGCTAAGCGCGAACTGCAATTTGGAGAATGGCAGCGCAATG
ACATTCTTGCAGGTATCTTCGAGCCAGCCACGATCGACATTGATCTGGCTATCTTGCTGACAAAAGCAAG
AGAACATAGCGTTGCCTTGGTAGGTCCAGCGGCGGAGGAACTCTTTGATCCGGTTCCTGAACAGGATCTA
TTTGAGGCGCTAAATGAAACCTTAACGCTATGGAACTCGCCGCCCGACTGGGCTGGCGATGAGCGAAATG
TAGTGCTTACGTTGTCCCGCATTTGGTACAGCGCAGTAACCGGCAAAATCGCGCCGAAGGATGTCGCTGC
CGACTGGGCAATGGAGCGCCTGCCGGCCCAGTATCAGCCCGTCATACTTGAAGCTAGACAGGCTTATCTT
GGACAAGAAGAAGATCGCTTGGCCTCGCGCGCAGATCAGTTGGAAGAATTTGTCCACTACGTGAAAGGCG
AGATCACCAAGGTAGTCGGCAAATAACCCTCGAGCCACCCATGACCAAAATCCCTTAACGTGAGTTACGC
GTCGTTCCACTGAGCGTCAGACCCCGTAGAAAAGATCAAAGGATCTTCTTGAGATCCTTTTTTTCTGCGC
GTAATCTGCTGCTTGCAAACAAAAAAACCACCGCTACCAGCGGTGGTTTGTTTGCCGGATCAAGAGCTAC
CAACTCTTTTTCCGAAGGTAACTGGCTTCAGCAGAGCGCAGATACCAAATACTGTCCTTCTAGTGTAGCC
GTAGTTAGGCCACCACTTCAAGAACTCTGTAGCACCGCCTACATACCTCGCTCTGCTAATCCTGTTACCA
GTGGCTGCTGCCAGTGGCGATAAGTCGTGTCTTACCGGGTTGGACTCAAGACGATAGTTACCGGATAAGG
CGCAGCGGTCGGGCTGAACGGGGGGTTCGTGCACACAGCCCAGCTTGGAGCGAACGACCTACACCGAACT
GAGATACCTACAGCGTGAGCATTGAGAAAGCGCCACGCTTCCCGAAGGGAGAAAGGCGGACAGGTATCCG
GTAAGCGGCAGGGTCGGAACAGGAGAGCGCACGAGGGAGCTTCCAGGGGGAAACGCCTGGTATCTTTATA
GTCCTGTCGGGTTTCGCCACCTCTGACTTGAGCGTCGATTTTTGTGATGCTCGTCAGGGGGGCGGAGCCT
ATGGAAAAACGCCAGCAACGCGGCCTTTTTACGGTTCCTGGCCTTTTGCTGGCCTTTTGCTCACATGTTC
TTTCCTGCGTTATCCCCTGATTCTGTGGATAACCGTATTACCGCCTTTGAGTGAGCTGATACCGCTCGCC
GCAGCCGAACGACCGAGCGCAGCGAGTCAGTGAGCGAGGAAGCGGAAGAGCGCCCAATACGCAAACCGCC
TCTCCCCGCGCGTTGGCCGATTCATTAATGCAGCTGGCACGACAGGTTTCCCGACTGGAAAGCGGGCAGT
GAGCGCAACGCAATTAATACGCGTACCGCTAGCCAGGAAGAGTTTGTAGAAACGCAAAAAGGCCATCCGT
CAGGATGGCCTTCTGCTTAGTTTGATGCCTGGCAGTTTATGGCGGGCGTCCTGCCCGCCACCCTCCGGGC
CGTTGCTTCACAACGTTCAAATCCGCTCCCGGCGGATTTGTCCTACTCAGGAGAGCGTTCACCGACAAAC
AACAGATAAAACGAAAGGCCCAGTCTTCCGACTGAGCCTTTCGTTTTATTTGATGCCTGGCAGTTCCCTA
CTCTCGCGTTAACGCTAGCATGGATGTTTTCCCAGTCACGACGTTGTAAAACGACGGCCAGTCTTAAG
