>Addgene plasmid #63412 | pFusX4-3 | addgene partial sequence | sequence record 116037 | pCR8_R1 5'-cgaaccgaacaggcttatgt-3'
CCCGGCAACCTTGGGTAGCAGCGAAGTCGAGGCATTTCTGTCCTGGCTGGTCTAGACGTCTCGGCCATGG
TCCTGGCACAGCACCGGCAACAGCCGCTGCACCGTTTCGAGCGCTTGCTTGCCGCCATTGTTGCTGGCGA
TAGCCACCACTTGGTCCGGGGTCAGGCCATGGTCCTGGCACAGCACCGGCAACAGCCGCTGCACCGTTTC
GAGCGCTTGCTTGCCGCCAATGTTGCTGGCGATAGCCACCACTTGGTCCGGGGTCAGGCCATGGTCCTGG
CACAGCACCGGCAACAGCCGCTGCACCGTTTCGAGCGCTTGCTTGCCGCCAATGTTGCTGGCGATAGCCA
CCACTTGGTCCGGGGTCAGGGGAGACGCTTAAGACTGGCCGTCGTTTTACAACGTCGTGACTGGGAAAAC
ATCCATGCTAGCGTTAACGCGAGAGTAGGGAACTGCCAGGCATCAAATAAAACGAAAGGCTCAGTCGGAA
GACTGGGCCTTTCGTTTTATCTGTTGTTTGTCGGTGAACGCTCTCCTGAGTAGGACAAATCCGCCGGGAG
CGGATTTGAACGTTGTGAAGCAACGGCCCGGAGGGTGGCGGGCAGGACGCCCGCCATAAACTGCCAGGCA
TCAAACTAAGCAGAAGGCCATCCTGACGGATGGCCTTTTTGCGTTTCTACAAACTCTTCCTGGCTAGCGG
TACGCGTATTAATTGCGTTGCGCTCACTGCCCGCTTTCCAGTCGGGAAACCTGTCGTGCCAGCTGCATTA
ATGAATCGGCCAAC
